Addgene plasmid #213274: GPR19-DuET
Purpose: The DuET construct encodes the named human GPCR engineered with a cleaved hemagglutinin signal peptide, a 5' FLAG and a 3' 1D4 epitope tag optimized for expression in mammalian cells and proteomics studies.
Depositing lab: Thomas Sakmar. Depositing organization: Rockefeller University. Publication: Multiplexed selectivity screening of anti-GPCR antibodies. Dahl L, Kotliar IB, Bendes A, Dodig-Crnkovic T, Fromm S, Elofsson A, Uhlen M, Sakmar TP, Schwenk JM. Sci Adv. 2023 May 3;9(18):eadf9297. doi: 10.1126/sciadv.adf9297. Epub 2023 May 3. PubMed 37134173.
Backbone
  Vector backbone: pcDNA 3.1 (+)
  Vector type: Mammalian Expression
Growth in bacteria
  Bacterial resistance: Ampicillin, 100 μg/mL
  Growth temperature: 37°C
  Growth strain: DH5alpha
  Copy number: High Copy
Gene/Insert
  Gene/Insert name: GPR19 (alt name: G protein-coupled receptor 19)
  Species: H. sapiens (human)
  Entrez Gene: GPR19
  Promoter: CMV, T7
  Tag / fusion protein: FLAG (N terminal on insert); 1D4 (C terminal on insert)
  Cloning method: Gibson Cloning
Terms and licenses: Academic/Nonprofit Terms; Industry Terms: Not Available to Industry
Depositor comments: Class: A, Family: Orphan. Ensembl ID: ENSG00000183150, Uniprot ID: Q15760
How to cite: GPR19-DuET was a gift from Thomas Sakmar (Addgene plasmid # 213274 ; http://n2t.net/addgene:213274 ; RRID:Addgene_213274)
