[The description below was written by a language model from this plasmid's Addgene catalogue record and pLannotate feature annotations shown in this document.]
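Description:
GPR19-DuET is a mammalian expression plasmid built on the pcDNA 3.1 (+) backbone that carries the human orphan class A G protein-coupled receptor GPR19, inserted by Gibson cloning. It is propagated in E. coli as a high-copy plasmid through a ColE1/pUC-type origin and selected with ampicillin via the β-lactamase gene. The backbone also provides an f1 phage origin for single-stranded DNA production. A neomycin phosphotransferase cassette, driven by the SV40 enhancer/early promoter and terminated by the SV40 polyadenylation signal, would permit G418 selection of stably transfected mammalian cells. Small annotated fragments (lac promoter/operator region, bom, a short ble piece, a short HIV-1 LTR-like match) appear to be backbone remnants or short sequence matches rather than functional parts of the design.

The receptor open reading frame sits downstream of the human CMV immediate early enhancer and promoter for strong constitutive expression in mammalian cells, and is followed by the bovine growth hormone polyadenylation signal. A T7 promoter between the CMV promoter and the insert allows in vitro transcription. According to the record, the "DuET" design places a cleavable hemagglutinin signal peptide and a FLAG epitope at the N terminus and a 1D4 epitope at the C terminus. The feature table detects the FLAG sequence (as a partial 3xFLAG match) just upstream of GPR19 but does not separately annotate the signal peptide or the 1D4 tag. The two epitope tags allow the receptor to be captured or detected from either end. The construct is intended for expression in mammalian cells and proteomics studies, and the associated work concerns multiplexed selectivity screening of anti-GPCR antibodies.
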