Features (pLannotate 1.2.2; 21 found; start..end, strand, type, name):
    613..717     -  promoter       AmpR promoter: bla
    776..828     -  misc_feature   bom (fragment): basis of mobility region from pBR322
    983..1362    +  enhancer       CMV enhancer: human cytomegalovirus immediate early enhancer
   1363..1566    +  promoter       CMV promoter: human cytomegalovirus (CMV) immediate early promoter
   1562..1595    +  LTR            5' LTR (truncated) (fragment): truncated 5' long terminal repeat (LTR) from HIV-1
   1611..1629    +  promoter       T7 promoter: promoter for bacteriophage T7 RNA polymerase
   1722..1742    +  CDS            3xFLAG (fragment): three tandem FLAG® epitope tags
   1755..2999    +  CDS            GPR19: GPR19_HUMAN - Experimental evidence at transcript level: Swiss-Prot protein existence level 2. Orphan receptor. From Homo sapiens (Human).
   3130..3354    +  polyA_signal   bGH poly(A) signal: bovine growth hormone polyadenylation signal
   3358..3379    +  promoter       SV40 promoter (fragment): SV40 enhancer and early promoter
   3400..3828    +  rep_origin     f1 ori (sequence partly withheld): f1 bacteriophage origin of replication; arrow indicates direction of (+) strand synthesis
   3842..4171    +  promoter       SV40 promoter: SV40 enhancer and early promoter
   4238..5029    +  CDS            neo: KKA2_KLEPN - Also known as kan, nptII. Experimental evidence at protein level: Swiss-Prot protein existence level 1. Resistance to kanamycin, neomycin, paromomycin, ribostamycin, butirosin and gentamicin B. From Klebsiella pneumoniae.
   5053..5211    +  CDS            ble (fragment): BLE_KLEPN - Experimental evidence at protein level: Swiss-Prot protein existence level 1. Binding protein with a strong affinity to the bleomycin family of antibiotics. Binds to CL990; an antimitotic-antibiotic compound. From Klebsiella pneumoniae.
   5206..5327    +  polyA_signal   SV40 poly(A) signal: SV40 polyadenylation signal
   5400..5416    -  protein_bind   lac operator: The lac repressor binds to the lac operator to inhibit transcription in E. coli. This inhibition can be relieved by adding lactose or isopropyl-β-D-thiogalactopyranoside (IPTG). lac repressor encoded by lacI
   5424..5454    -  promoter       lac promoter: promoter for the E. coli lac operon
   5469..5490    -  protein_bind   CAP binding site: CAP binding activates transcription in the presence of cAMP. E. coli catabolite activator protein
   5503..5595    -  CDS            lacI (fragment): lac repressor; lacI; The lac repressor binds to the lac operator to inhibit transcription in E. coli. This inhibition can be relieved by adding lactose or isopropyl-β-D-thiogalactopyranoside (IPTG).
   5778..6366    -  rep_origin     ori: high-copy-number ColE1/pMB1/pBR322/pUC origin of replication
   6537..612     -  CDS            AmpR (across the origin): β-lactamase; bla; confers resistance to ampicillin, carbenicillin, and related antibiotics
>Addgene plasmid #213274 | GPR19-DuET | addgene full sequence | sequence record 430821 | Addgene NGS Result
TTGTTGCCGGGAAGCTAGAGTAAGTAGTTCGCCAGTTAATAGTTTGCGCAACGTTGTTGCCATTGCTACA
GGCATCGTGGTGTCACGCTCGTCGTTTGGTATGGCTTCATTCAGCTCCGGTTCCCAACGATCAAGGCGAG
TTACATGATCCCCCATGTTGTGCAAAAAAGCGGTTAGCTCCTTCGGTCCTCCGATCGTTGTCAGAAGTAA
GTTGGCCGCAGTGTTATCACTCATGGTTATGGCAGCACTGCATAATTCTCTTACTGTCATGCCATCCGTA
AGATGCTTTTCTGTGACTGGTGAGTACTCAACCAAGTCATTCTGAGAATAGTGTATGCGGCGACCGAGTT
GCTCTTGCCCGGCGTCAATACGGGATAATACCGCGCCACATAGCAGAACTTTAAAAGTGCTCATCATTGG
AAAACGTTCTTCGGGGCGAAAACTCTCAAGGATCTTACCGCTGTTGAGATCCAGTTCGATGTAACCCACT
CGTGCACCCAACTGATCTTCAGCATCTTTTACTTTCACCAGCGTTTCTGGGTGAGCAAAAACAGGAAGGC
AAAATGCCGCAAAAAAGGGAATAAGGGCGACACGGAAATGTTGAATACTCATACTCTTCCTTTTTCAATA
TTATTGAAGCATTTATCAGGGTTATTGTCTCATGAGCGGATACATATTTGAATGTATTTAGAAAAATAAA
CAAATAGGGGTTCCGCGCACATTTCCCCGAAAAGTGCCACCTGACGTCGACGGATCGGGAGATCTCCCGA
TCCCCTATGGTGCACTCTCAGTACAATCTGCTCTGATGCCGCATAGTTAAGCCAGTATCTGCTCCCTGCT
TGTGTGTTGGAGGTCGCTGAGTAGTGCGCGAGCAAAATTTAAGCTACAACAAGGCAAGGCTTGACCGACA
TTTGCATGAAGAATCTGCTTAGGGTTAGGCGTTTTGCGCTGCTTCGCGATGTACGGGCCAGATATACGCG
TTGACATTGATTATTGACTAGTTATTAATAGTAATCAATTACGGGGTCATTAGTTCATAGCCCATATATG
GAGTTCCGCGTTACATAACTTACGGTAAATGGCCCGCCTGGCTGACCGCCCAACGACCCCCGCCCATTGA
CGTCAATAATGACGTATGTTCCCATAGTAACGCCAATAGGGACTTTCCATTGACGTCAATGGGTGGAGTA
TTTACGGTAAACTGCCCACTTGGCAGTACATCAAGTGTATCATATGCCAAGTACGCCCCCTATTGACGTC
AATGACGGTAAATGGCCCGCCTGGCATTATGCCCAGTACATGACCTTATGGGACTTTCCTACTTGGCAGT
ACATCTACGTATTAGTCATCGCTATTACCATGGTGATGCGGTTTTGGCAGTACATCAATGGGCGTGGATA
GCGGTTTGACTCACGGGGATTTCCAAGTCTCCACCCCATTGACGTCAATGGGAGTTTGTTTTGGCACCAA
AATCAACGGGACTTTCCAAAATGTCGTAACAACTCCGCCCCATTGACGCAAATGGGCGGTAGGCGTGTAC
GGTGGGAGGTCTATATAAGCAGAGCTCTCTGGCTAACTAGAGAACCCACTGCTTACTGGCTTATCGAAAT
TAATACGACTCACTATAGGGAGACCCAAGCTGGCTAGCGTTTAAACTTAAGCTTAGCGCCACCATGAAGA
CGATCATCGCCCTGAGCTACATCTTCTGCCTGGTATTCGCCGACTACAAGGACGATGATGACGCCAGCAT
CGATATGGTATTCGCTCATCGCATGGACAACAGCAAGCCTCATCTGATCATTCCTACTCTCCTGGTGCCG
TTGCAAAACAGGAGCTGTACCGAGACCGCCACTCCACTTCCGTCCCAATACCTGATGGAATTGAGCGAAG
AACACAGCTGGATGTCTAATCAAACGGACCTCCACTATGTGCTGAAACCGGGAGAGGTTGCCACCGCCAG
TATCTTCTTTGGTATTCTTTGGCTTTTTAGCATATTCGGAAACAGCCTCGTGTGCCTTGTGATTCATCGC
TCTCGCCGGACACAAAGCACCACAAACTACTTCGTGGTCTCCATGGCATGTGCAGACTTGCTGATCTCAG
TGGCCTCCACCCCGTTCGTGCTTCTGCAGTTCACAACAGGCCGGTGGACCCTTGGCTCTGCTACCTGTAA
AGTTGTGAGATACTTTCAGTACCTCACGCCTGGCGTGCAAATATACGTTCTCTTGAGCATTTGTATAGAT
CGGTTCTATACTATCGTGTATCCCCTGTCATTTAAAGTCAGTCGCGAAAAGGCCAAAAAAATGATAGCGG
CTAGCTGGATCTTTGATGCTGGGTTTGTTACTCCAGTTCTGTTCTTTTACGGGAGCAACTGGGATTCCCA
TTGCAACTACTTTCTTCCGAGCAGCTGGGAAGGGACCGCCTACACCGTGATACACTTCCTTGTCGGATTT
GTCATTCCGTCTGTCCTTATCATATTGTTCTACCAGAAGGTGATCAAGTATATCTGGCGAATCGGCACGG
ATGGCCGAACAGTGCGGAGAACGATGAACATTGTTCCCAGAACCAAAGTTAAGACAATAAAAATGTTCCT
CATCCTTAATCTCCTGTTCCTGCTGTCCTGGTTGCCCTTTCACGTAGCTCAGTTGTGGCACCCCCACGAA
CAGGACTACAAAAAATCATCTCTGGTATTCACGGCCATCACATGGATCTCCTTCTCTTCTAGCGCTTCAA
AACCGACTCTGTATAGTATTTATAACGCTAACTTTAGGAGAGGCATGAAGGAGACCTTCTGTATGTCCTC
CATGAAGTGCTATAGATCTAACGCCTACACAATAACTACTTCATCCAGGATGGCAAAAAAGAACTACGTC
GGGATCTCCGAGATCCCCAGCATGGCTAAGACTATCACTAAGGACTCCATCTACGACTCCTTCGATAGAG
AAGCCAAGGAGAAGAAGCTGGCTTGGCCTATCAACTCAAACCCACCCAACACTTTCGTGATCGATACCGG
TGGACGCACCGGTGAATTCGATGAGGCCAGCACCACCGTGTCTAAGACCGAGACTTCTCAGGTGGCCCCT
GCCTAACTCGAGTCTAGAGGGCCCGTTTAAACCCGCTGATCAGCCTCGACTGTGCCTTCTAGTTGCCAGC
CATCTGTTGTTTGCCCCTCCCCCGTGCCTTCCTTGACCCTGGAAGGTGCCACTCCCACTGTCCTTTCCTA
ATAAAATGAGGAAATTGCATCGCATTGTCTGAGTAGGTGTCATTCTATTCTGGGGGGTGGGGTGGGGCAG
GACAGCAAGGGGGAGGATTGGGAAGACAATAGCAGGCATGCTGGGGATGCGGTGGGCTCTATGGCTTCTG
AGGCGGAAAGAACCAGCTGGGGCTCTAGGGGGTATCCCC
[124 nt withheld, positions 3400-3523]
C
[91 nt withheld, positions 3525-3615]
A
[49 nt withheld, positions 3617-3665]
CCTTTGACGTTGGAGTCCACGTTCTTT
[37 nt withheld, positions 3693-3729]
ACCCTATCTCGGTCTATTCTTTTGATTTATAAGGGATTTTGCCGATTTCGGCCTATTGGTTAAAAAATGA
GCTGATTTAACAAAAATTTAACGCGAATTAATTCTGTGGAATGTGTGTCAGTTAGGGTGTGGAAAGTCCC
CAGGCTCCCCAGCAGGCAGAAGTATGCAAAGCATGCATCTCAATTAGTCAGCAACCAGGTGTGGAAAGTC
CCCAGGCTCCCCAGCAGGCAGAAGTATGCAAAGCATGCATCTCAATTAGTCAGCAACCATAGTCCCGCCC
CTAACTCCGCCCATCCCGCCCCTAACTCCGCCCAGTTCCGCCCATTCTCCGCCCCATGGCTGACTAATTT
TTTTTATTTATGCAGAGGCCGAGGCCGCCTCTGCCTCTGAGCTATTCCAGAAGTAGTGAGGAGGCTTTTT
TGGAGGCCTAGGCTTTTGCAAAAAGCTCCCGGGAGCTTGTATATCCATTTTCGGATCTGATCAAGAGACA
GGATGAGGATCGTTTCGCATGATTGAACAAGATGGATTGCACGCAGGTTCTCCGGCCGCTTGGGTGGAGA
GGCTATTCGGCTATGACTGGGCACAACAGACAATCGGCTGCTCTGATGCCGCCGTGTTCCGGCTGTCAGC
GCAGGGGCGCCCGGTTCTTTTTGTCAAGACCGACCTGTCCGGTGCCCTGAATGAACTGCAGGACGAGGCA
GCGCGGCTATCGTGGCTGGCCACGACGGGCGTTCCTTGCGCAGCTGTGCTCGACGTTGTCACTGAAGCGG
GAAGGGACTGGCTGCTATTGGGCGAAGTGCCGGGGCAGGATCTCCTGTCATCTCACCTTGCTCCTGCCGA
GAAAGTATCCATCATGGCTGATGCAATGCGGCGGCTGCATACGCTTGATCCGGCTACCTGCCCATTCGAC
CACCAAGCGAAACATCGCATCGAGCGAGCACGTACTCGGATGGAAGCCGGTCTTGTCGATCAGGATGATC
TGGACGAAGAGCATCAGGGGCTCGCGCCAGCCGAACTGTTCGCCAGGCTCAAGGCGCGCATGCCCGACGG
CGAGGATCTCGTCGTGACCCATGGCGATGCCTGCTTGCCGAATATCATGGTGGAAAATGGCCGCTTTTCT
GGATTCATCGACTGTGGCCGGCTGGGTGTGGCGGACCGCTATCAGGACATAGCGTTGGCTACCCGTGATA
TTGCTGAAGAGCTTGGCGGCGAATGGGCTGACCGCTTCCTCGTGCTTTACGGTATCGCCGCTCCCGATTC
GCAGCGCATCGCCTTCTATCGCCTTCTTGACGAGTTCTTCTGAGCGGGACTCTGGGGTTCGAAATGACCG
ACCAAGCGACGCCCAACCTGCCATCACGAGATTTCGATTCCACCGCCGCCTTCTATGAAAGGTTGGGCTT
CGGAATCGTTTTCCGGGACGCCGGCTGGATGATCCTCCAGCGCGGGGATCTCATGCTGGAGTTCTTCGCC
CACCCCAACTTGTTTATTGCAGCTTATAATGGTTACAAATAAAGCAATAGCATCACAAATTTCACAAATA
AAGCATTTTTTTCACTGCATTCTAGTTGTGGTTTGTCCAAACTCATCAATGTATCTTATCATGTCTGTAT
ACCGTCGACCTCTAGCTAGAGCTTGGCGTAATCATGGTCATAGCTGTTTCCTGTGTGAAATTGTTATCCG
CTCACAATTCCACACAACATACGAGCCGGAAGCATAAAGTGTAAAGCCTGGGGTGCCTAATGAGTGAGCT
AACTCACATTAATTGCGTTGCGCTCACTGCCCGCTTTCCAGTCGGGAAACCTGTCGTGCCAGCTGCATTA
ATGAATCGGCCAACGCGCGGGGAGAGGCGGTTTGCGTATTGGGCGCTCTTCCGCTTCCTCGCTCACTGAC
TCGCTGCGCTCGGTCGTTCGGCTGCGGCGAGCGGTATCAGCTCACTCAAAGGCGGTAATACGGTTATCCA
CAGAATCAGGGGATAACGCAGGAAAGAACATGTGAGCAAAAGGCCAGCAAAAGGCCAGGAACCGTAAAAA
GGCCGCGTTGCTGGCGTTTTTCCATAGGCTCCGCCCCCCTGACGAGCATCACAAAAATCGACGCTCAAGT
CAGAGGTGGCGAAACCCGACAGGACTATAAAGATACCAGGCGTTTCCCCCTGGAAGCTCCCTCGTGCGCT
CTCCTGTTCCGACCCTGCCGCTTACCGGATACCTGTCCGCCTTTCTCCCTTCGGGAAGCGTGGCGCTTTC
TCATAGCTCACGCTGTAGGTATCTCAGTTCGGTGTAGGTCGTTCGCTCCAAGCTGGGCTGTGTGCACGAA
CCCCCCGTTCAGCCCGACCGCTGCGCCTTATCCGGTAACTATCGTCTTGAGTCCAACCCGGTAAGACACG
ACTTATCGCCACTGGCAGCAGCCACTGGTAACAGGATTAGCAGAGCGAGGTATGTAGGCGGTGCTACAGA
GTTCTTGAAGTGGTGGCCTAACTACGGCTACACTAGAAGAACGGTATTTGGTATCTGCGCTCTGCTGAAG
CCAGTTACCTTCGGAAAAAGAGTTGGTAGCTCTTGATCCGGCAAACAAACCACCGCTGGTAGCGGTGGTT
TTTTTGTTTGCAAGCAGCAGATTACGCGCAGAAAAAAAGGATCTCAAGAAGATCCTTTGATCTTTTCTAC
GGGGTCTGACGCTCAGTGGAACGAAAACTCACGTTAAGGGATTTTGGTCATGAGATTATCAAAAAGGATC
TTCACCTAGATCCTTTTAAATTAAAAATGAAGTTTTAAATCAATCTAAAGTATATATGAGTAAACTTGGT
CTGACAGTTACCAATGCTTAATCAGTGAGGCACCTATCTCAGCGATCTGTCTATTTCGTTCATCCATAGT
TGCCTGACTCCCCGTCGTGTAGATAACTACGATACGGGAGGGCTTACCATCTGGCCCCAGTGCTGCAATG
ATACCGCGAGACCCACGCTCACCGGCTCCAGATTTATCAGCAATAAACCAGCCAGCCGGAAGGGCCGAGC
GCAGAAGTGGTCCTGCAACTTTATCCGCCTCCATCCAGTCTATTAA
